Addgene plasmid #85853: AB.pCCL.sin.cPPT.GFP.miR-33a-3p.sensor.PGK.dNGFR.WPRE
Purpose: Sensor Plsmid
Depositing lab: Brian Brown. Depositing organization: Icahn School of Medicine at Mount Sinai. Publication: High-throughput assessment of microRNA activity and function using microRNA sensor and decoy libraries. Mullokandov G, Baccarini A, Ruzo A, Jayaprakash AD, Tung N, Israelow B, Evans MJ, Sachidanandam R, Brown BD. Nat Methods. 2012 Jul 1;9(8):840-6. doi: 10.1038/nmeth.2078. PubMed 22751203.
Backbone
  Vector backbone: AB.pCCL.sin.cPPT.GFP.PGK.dNGFR.WPRE
  Backbone size w/o insert (bp): 9309
  Total vector size (bp): 9480
  Vector type: Lentiviral
  Selectable markers: eGFP, NGFR
Growth in bacteria
  Bacterial resistance: Ampicillin, 100 μg/mL
  Growth temperature: 37°C
  Growth strain: NEB Stable
  Copy number: High Copy
Gene/Insert
  Gene/Insert name: miR-33a-3p Sensor
  Species: H. sapiens (human)
  Insert size (bp): 171
  Entrez Gene: MIR33A (a.k.a. MIR33, MIRN33, MIRN33A, hsa-mir-33, hsa-mir-33a, miR-33, miRNA33A, mir-33a)
  Promoter: PGK
  Cloning method: Restriction Enzyme; 5′ cloning site NheI (not destroyed); 3′ cloning site AgeI (not destroyed)
  Sequencing primers: 5′ AACAGACATACAAACTAAAG
Terms and licenses: Academic/Nonprofit Terms; Industry Terms: Not Available to Industry
How to cite: AB.pCCL.sin.cPPT.GFP.miR-33a-3p.sensor.PGK.dNGFR.WPRE was a gift from Brian Brown (Addgene plasmid # 85853 ; http://n2t.net/addgene:85853 ; RRID:Addgene_85853)
