[The description below was written by a language model from this plasmid's Addgene catalogue record and pLannotate feature annotations shown in this document.]
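Description:
AB.pCCL.sin.cPPT.GFP.miR-33a-3p.sensor.PGK.dNGFR.WPRE is a third-generation-style, self-inactivating HIV-1 lentiviral transfer plasmid that reports the activity of the human microRNA miR-33a-3p. It is maintained in E. coli through a high-copy ColE1/pUC origin with ampicillin resistance, and it also carries an f1 origin and an SV40 origin. The viral genome is transcribed from a chimeric CMV enhancer/promoter fused to a truncated 5' LTR. It contains the Ψ packaging signal with a gag fragment, the RRE for Rev-dependent export, the cPPT/CTS, a WPRE, and a ΔU3 3' LTR that removes LTR promoter activity after integration.

The payload is a bidirectional expression unit. The human PGK promoter drives a truncated NGFR fragment (dNGFR, a cell-surface marker) in the sense orientation of the vector, upstream of the WPRE. A minimal CMV promoter sits back-to-back with PGK and drives EGFP in the opposite direction, ending at an antisense SV40 polyadenylation signal. The 171 bp sensor insert was cloned between NheI and AgeI. pLannotate does not annotate it, but the unannotated gap between the EGFP coding sequence and its poly(A) signal is consistent with placement in the EGFP 3' UTR. In this design, cells with active miR-33a-3p should lose EGFP signal, while dNGFR stays unregulated and serves as an internal control for transduction and expression level. The catalogue lists both reporters as the selectable markers, and no drug selection for mammalian cells is recorded.

The associated work used libraries of such sensors and decoys for high-throughput measurement of microRNA activity. The sequenced record is 9,464 nt, slightly shorter than the 9,480 bp catalogue size.
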