Features (pLannotate 1.2.2; 34 found; start..end, strand, type, name):
      1..720     +  CDS            EGFP: the original enhanced GFP (Yang et al., 1996) mammalian codon-optimized
    950..969     +  misc_feature   MCS (fragment): pBluescript multiple cloning site
    997..1131    -  polyA_signal   SV40 poly(A) signal: SV40 polyadenylation signal
   1154..1238    -  CDS            large T antigen (fragment): large T antigen from SV40 (simian virus 40)
   1268..1385    -  misc_feature   cPPT/CTS: central polypurine tract and central termination sequence of HIV-1
   1404..1504    -  CDS            Rev (fragment): human immunodeficiency virus 1 (HIV-1) Rev protein; rev; enhances nuclear export of unspliced and incompletely spliced viral mRNAs
   1881..2114    -  misc_feature   RRE: The Rev response element (RRE) of HIV-1 allows for Rev-dependent mRNA export from the nucleus to the cytoplasm.
   2260..2623    -  CDS            HIV-1 gag (fragment): gag protein from human immunodeficiency virus 1; gag
   2607..2732    -  misc_feature   HIV-1 Ψ: packaging signal of human immunodeficiency virus type 1
   2779..2959    -  LTR            5' LTR (truncated): truncated 5' long terminal repeat (LTR) from HIV-1
   2974..3177    -  promoter       CMV promoter: human cytomegalovirus (CMV) immediate early promoter
   3178..3557    -  enhancer       CMV enhancer: human cytomegalovirus immediate early enhancer
   3658..3676    -  promoter       T3 promoter: promoter for bacteriophage T3 RNA polymerase
   3721..3737    -  protein_bind   lac operator: The lac repressor binds to the lac operator to inhibit transcription in E. coli. This inhibition can be relieved by adding lactose or isopropyl-β-D-thiogalactopyranoside (IPTG). lac repressor encoded by lacI
   3745..3775    -  promoter       lac promoter: promoter for the E. coli lac operon
   3790..3811    -  protein_bind   CAP binding site: CAP binding activates transcription in the presence of cAMP. E. coli catabolite activator protein
   3824..3916    -  CDS            lacI (fragment): lac repressor; lacI; The lac repressor binds to the lac operator to inhibit transcription in E. coli. This inhibition can be relieved by adding lactose or isopropyl-β-D-thiogalactopyranoside (IPTG).
   4099..4687    -  rep_origin     ori: high-copy-number ColE1/pMB1/pBR322/pUC origin of replication
   4858..5718    -  CDS            AmpR: β-lactamase; bla; confers resistance to ampicillin, carbenicillin, and related antibiotics
   5719..5823    -  promoter       AmpR promoter: bla
   5876..6304    -  rep_origin     f1 ori (sequence partly withheld): f1 bacteriophage origin of replication; arrow indicates direction of (+) strand synthesis
   6309..6464    -  CDS            lacZα (fragment): LacZα fragment of β-galactosidase; lacZ fragment
   6472..6490    +  promoter       T7 promoter: promoter for bacteriophage T7 RNA polymerase
   6511..6646    -  rep_origin     SV40 ori: SV40 origin of replication
   6686..6807    -  polyA_signal   SV40 poly(A) signal: SV40 polyadenylation signal
   6879..7112    -  LTR            3' LTR (ΔU3): self-inactivating 3' long terminal repeat (LTR) from HIV-1
   7114..7182    -  CDS            nef (fragment): NEF_HV1Z2 - Experimental evidence at protein level: Swiss-Prot protein existence level 1. Extracellular Nef protein targets CD4(+) T-lymphocytes for apoptosis by interacting with CXCR4 surface receptors. From Human immunodeficiency virus type 1 group M subtype D (isolate Z2/CDC-Z34) (HIV-1).
   7199..7787    -  misc_feature   WPRE: woodchuck hepatitis virus posttranscriptional regulatory element
   7801..7819    -  misc_feature   MCS (fragment): pUC18/19 multiple cloning site
   7822..8649    -  CDS            NGFR (fragment): TNR16_HUMAN - Also known as TNFRSF16. Experimental evidence at protein level: Swiss-Prot protein existence level 1. Low affinity receptor which can bind to NGF, BDNF, NTF3, and NTF4. Forms a heterodimeric receptor with SORCS2 that binds the precursor forms of NGF, BDNF and NTF3 with high affinity, and has much lower affinity for mature NGF and BDNF (PubMed:24908487). Plays an important role in differentiation and survival of specific neuronal populations during development (By similarity). Can mediate cell survival as well as cell death of neural cells. Plays a role in the inactivation of RHOA
   8764..8788    -  misc_feature   MCS (fragment): pBluescript multiple cloning site
   8791..9301    -  promoter       hPGK promoter: human phosphoglycerate kinase 1 promoter
   9304..9327    +  misc_feature   MCS (fragment): pBluescript multiple cloning site
   9329..9367    +  promoter       minimal CMV promoter: human cytomegalovirus (CMV) immediate early promoter
>Addgene plasmid #85853 | AB.pCCL.sin.cPPT.GFP.miR-33a-3p.sensor.PGK.dNGFR.WPRE | addgene full sequence | sequence record 169959 | Addgene NGS Result
ATGGTGAGCAAGGGCGAGGAGCTGTTCACCGGGGTGGTGCCCATCCTGGTCGAGCTGGACGGCGACGTAA
ACGGCCACAAGTTCAGCGTGTCCGGCGAGGGCGAGGGCGATGCCACCTACGGCAAGCTGACCCTGAAGTT
CATCTGCACCACCGGCAAGCTGCCCGTGCCCTGGCCCACCCTCGTGACCACCCTGACCTACGGCGTGCAG
TGCTTCAGCCGCTACCCCGACCACATGAAGCAGCACGACTTCTTCAAGTCCGCCATGCCCGAAGGCTACG
TCCAGGAGCGCACCATCTTCTTCAAGGACGACGGCAACTACAAGACCCGCGCCGAGGTGAAGTTCGAGGG
CGACACCCTGGTGAACCGCATCGAGCTGAAGGGCATCGACTTCAAGGAGGACGGCAACATCCTGGGGCAC
AAGCTGGAGTACAACTACAACAGCCACAACGTCTATATCATGGCCGACAAGCAGAAGAACGGCATCAAGG
TGAACTTCAAGATCCGCCACAACATCGAGGACGGCAGCGTGCAGCTCGCCGACCACTACCAGCAGAACAC
CCCCATCGGCGACGGCCCCGTGCTGCTGCCCGACAACCACTACCTGAGCACCCAGTCCGCCCTGAGCAAA
GACCCCAACGAGAAGCGCGATCACATGGTCCTGCTGGAGTTCGTGACCGCCGCCGGGATCACTCTCGGCA
TGGACGAGCTGTACAAGTAAAGCGGCCGCGTCGAGAGATGGGGGAGGCTAACTGAGCTAGCCGACCTTAA
CTGGGGAGTACTGGTCGACGTAGCGTGATGCACTGTGGAAACATTGGTGATGCACTGTGGAAACATTGGT
GATGCACTGTGGAAACATTGGTGATGCACTGTGGAAACATTGGTGATGCACTGTGGAAACATTGGTGATG
CACTGTGGAAACATTGACCGGTACTAGCTTAGTCATGCACCGGGCTGCAGGAATTCGATGACAGGCGCAG
CTTCCGAGGGATTTGAGATCCAGACATGATAAGATACATTGATGAGTTTGGACAAACCAAAACTAGAATG
CAGTGAAAAAAATGCCTTATTTGTGAAATTTGTGATGCTATTGCCTTATTTGTAACCATTATAAGCTGCA
ATAAACAAGTTAACAACAACAATTGCATTCATTTTATGTTTCAGGTTCAGGGGGAGGTGTGGGAGGTTTT
TTAAAGCAAGTAAAACCTCTACAAATGTGGTATGGCTGATTATGATCAGATCTCTCGAGGCTAGTCTCGT
GATCGATAAAATTTTGAATTTTTGTAATTTGTTTTTGTAATTCTTTAGTTTGTATGTCTGTTGCTATTAT
GTCTACTATTCTTTCCCCTGCACTGTACCCCCCAATCCCCCCTTTTCTTTTAAAAGTTAACCGATACCGT
CGAGATCCGTTCACTAATCGAATGGATCTGTCTCTGTCTCTCTCTCCACCTTCTTCTTCTATTCCTTCGG
GCCTGTCGGGTCCCCTCGGGGTTGGGAGGTGGGTCTGAAACGATAATGGTGAATATCCCTGCCTAACTCT
ATTCACTATAGAAAGTACAGCAAAAACTATTCTTAAACCTACCAAGCCTCCTACTATCATTATGAATAAT
TTTATATACCACAGCCAATTTGTTATGTTAAACCAATTCCACAAACTTGCCCATTTATCTAATTCCAATA
ATTCTTGTTCATTCTTTTCTTGCTGGTTTTGCGATTCTTCAATTAAGGAGTGTATTAAGCTTGTGTAATT
GTTAATTTCTCTGTCCCACTCCATCCAGGTCGTGTGATTCCAAATCTGTTCCAGAGATTTATTACTCCAA
CTAGCATTCCAAGGCACAGCAGTGGTGCAAATGAGTTTTCCAGAGCAACCCCAAATCCCCAGGAGCTGTT
GATCCTTTAGGTATCTTTCCACAGCCAGGATTCTTGCCTGGAGCTGCTTGATGCCCCAGACTGTGAGTTG
CAACAGATGCTGTTGCGCCTCAATAGCCCTCAGCAAATTGTTCTGCTGCTGCACTATACCAGACAATAAT
TGTCTGGCCTGTACCGTCAGCGTCATTGACGCTGCGCCCATAGTGCTTCCTGCTGCTCCCAAGAACCCAA
GGAACAAAGCTCCTATTCCCACTGCTCTTTTTTCTCTCTGCACCACTCTTCTCTTTGCCTTGGTGGGTGC
TACTCCTAATGGTTCAATTTTTACTACTTTATATTTATATAATTCACTTCTCCAATTGTCCCTCATATCT
CCTCCTCCAGGTCTGAAGATCAGCGGCCGCTTGCTGTGCGGTGGTCTTACTTTTGTTTTGCTCTTCCTCT
ATCTTGTCTAAAGCTTCCTTGGTGTCTTTTATCTCTATCCTTTGATGCACACAATAGAGGGTTGCTACTG
TATTATATAATGATCTAAGTTCTTCTGATCCTGTCTGAAGGGATGGTTGTAGCTGTCCCAGTATTTGTCT
ACAGCCTTCTGATGTTTCTAACAGGCCAGGATTAACTGCGAATCGTTCTAGCTCCCTGCTTGCCCATACT
ATATGTTTTAATTTATATTTTTTCTTTCCCCCTGGCCTTAACCGAATTTTTTCCCATCGCGATCTAATTC
TCCCCCGCTTAATACTGACGCTCTCGCACCCATCTCTCTCCTTCTAGCCTCCGCTAGTCAAAATTTTTGG
CGTACTCACCAGTCGCCGCCCCTCGCCTCTTGCCGTGCGCGCTTCAGCAAGCCGAGTCCTGCGTCGAGAG
AGCTCCTCTGGTTTCCCTTTCGCTTTCAAGTCCCTGTTCGGGCGCCACTGCTAGAGATTTTCCACACTGA
CTAAAAGGGTCTGAGGGATCTCTAGTTACCAGAGTCACACAACAGACGGGCACACACTACTTGAAGCACT
CAAGGCAAGCTTTATTGAGGCTTAAGCAGTGGGTTCCCTAGTTAGCCAGAGAGCTCCCAGGCTCAGATCT
GGTCTAACCAGAGAGACCCCGGTTCACTAAACGAGCTCTGCTTATATAGACCTCCCACCGTACACGCCTA
CCGCCCATTTGCGTCAATGGGGCGGAGTTGTTACGACATTTTGGAAAGTCCCGTTGATTTTGGTGCCAAA
ACAAACTCCCATTGACGTCAATGGGGTGGAGACTTGGAAATCCCCGTGAGTCAAACCGCTATCCACGCCC
ATTGATGTACTGCCAAAACCGCATCACCATGGTAATAGCGATGACTAATACGTAGATGTACTGCCAAGTA
GGAAAGTCCCATAAGGTCATGTACTGGGCATAATGCCAGGCGGGCCATTTACCGTCATTGACGTCAATAG
GGGGCGTACTTGGCATATGATACACTTGATGTACTGCCAAGTGGGCAGTTTACCGTAAATACTCCACCCA
TTGACGTCAATGGAAAGTCCCTATTGGCGTTACTATGGGAACATACGTCATTATTGACGTCAATGGGCGG
GGGTCGTTGGGCGGTCAGCCAGGCGGGCCATTTACCGTAAGTTATGTAACGCGGAACTCCATATATGGGC
TATGAACTAATGACCCCGTAATTGATTACTATTAATAACTAGTCAATAATCAATGTCAACATGGCGGTAA
TGTTGGACATGAGCCAATATAAATGTACATATTATGATATGGATACAACGTATGCAATGGCCAAGCTTGC
AGCTCCAGCTTTTGTTCCCTTTAGTGAGGGTTAATTGCGCGCTTGGCGTAATCATGGTCATAGCTGTTTC
CTGTGTGAAATTGTTATCCGCTCACAATTCCACACAACATACGAGCCGGAAGCATAAAGTGTAAAGCCTG
GGGTGCCTAATGAGTGAGCTAACTCACATTAATTGCGTTGCGCTCACTGCCCGCTTTCCAGTCGGGAAAC
CTGTCGTGCCAGCTGCATTAATGAATCGGCCAACGCGCGGGGAGAGGCGGTTTGCGTATTGGGCGCTCTT
CCGCTTCCTCGCTCACTGACTCGCTGCGCTCGGTCGTTCGGCTGCGGCGAGCGGTATCAGCTCACTCAAA
GGCGGTAATACGGTTATCCACAGAATCAGGGGATAACGCAGGAAAGAACATGTGAGCAAAAGGCCAGCAA
AAGGCCAGGAACCGTAAAAAGGCCGCGTTGCTGGCGTTTTTCCATAGGCTCCGCCCCCCTGACGAGCATC
ACAAAAATCGACGCTCAAGTCAGAGGTGGCGAAACCCGACAGGACTATAAAGATACCAGGCGTTTCCCCC
TGGAAGCTCCCTCGTGCGCTCTCCTGTTCCGACCCTGCCGCTTACCGGATACCTGTCCGCCTTTCTCCCT
TCGGGAAGCGTGGCGCTTTCTCATAGCTCACGCTGTAGGTATCTCAGTTCGGTGTAGGTCGTTCGCTCCA
AGCTGGGCTGTGTGCACGAACCCCCCGTTCAGCCCGACCGCTGCGCCTTATCCGGTAACTATCGTCTTGA
GTCCAACCCGGTAAGACACGACTTATCGCCACTGGCAGCAGCCACTGGTAACAGGATTAGCAGAGCGAGG
TATGTAGGCGGTGCTACAGAGTTCTTGAAGTGGTGGCCTAACTACGGCTACACTAGAAGAACAGTATTTG
GTATCTGCGCTCTGCTGAAGCCAGTTACCTTCGGAAAAAGAGTTGGTAGCTCTTGATCCGGCAAACAAAC
CACCGCTGGTAGCGGTGGTTTTTTTGTTTGCAAGCAGCAGATTACGCGCAGAAAAAAAGGATCTCAAGAA
GATCCTTTGATCTTTTCTACGGGGTCTGACGCTCAGTGGAACGAAAACTCACGTTAAGGGATTTTGGTCA
TGAGATTATCAAAAAGGATCTTCACCTAGATCCTTTTAAATTAAAAATGAAGTTTTAAATCAATCTAAAG
TATATATGAGTAAACTTGGTCTGACAGTTACCAATGCTTAATCAGTGAGGCACCTATCTCAGCGATCTGT
CTATTTCGTTCATCCATAGTTGCCTGACTCCCCGTCGTGTAGATAACTACGATACGGGAGGGCTTACCAT
CTGGCCCCAGTGCTGCAATGATACCGCGAGACCCACGCTCACCGGCTCCAGATTTATCAGCAATAAACCA
GCCAGCCGGAAGGGCCGAGCGCAGAAGTGGTCCTGCAACTTTATCCGCCTCCATCCAGTCTATTAATTGT
TGCCGGGAAGCTAGAGTAAGTAGTTCGCCAGTTAATAGTTTGCGCAACGTTGTTGCCATTGCTACAGGCA
TCGTGGTGTCACGCTCGTCGTTTGGTATGGCTTCATTCAGCTCCGGTTCCCAACGATCAAGGCGAGTTAC
ATGATCCCCCATGTTGTGCAAAAAAGCGGTTAGCTCCTTCGGTCCTCCGATCGTTGTCAGAAGTAAGTTG
GCCGCAGTGTTATCACTCATGGTTATGGCAGCACTGCATAATTCTCTTACTGTCATGCCATCCGTAAGAT
GCTTTTCTGTGACTGGTGAGTACTCAACCAAGTCATTCTGAGAATAGTGTATGCGGCGACCGAGTTGCTC
TTGCCCGGCGTCAATACGGGATAATACCGCGCCACATAGCAGAACTTTAAAAGTGCTCATCATTGGAAAA
CGTTCTTCGGGGCGAAAACTCTCAAGGATCTTACCGCTGTTGAGATCCAGTTCGATGTAACCCACTCGTG
CACCCAACTGATCTTCAGCATCTTTTACTTTCACCAGCGTTTCTGGGTGAGCAAAAACAGGAAGGCAAAA
TGCCGCAAAAAAGGGAATAAGGGCGACACGGAAATGTTGAATACTCATACTCTTCCTTTTTCAATATTAT
TGAAGCATTTATCAGGGTTATTGTCTCATGAGCGGATACATATTTGAATGTATTTAGAAAAATAAACAAA
TAGGGGTTCCGCGCACATTTCCCCGAAAAGTGCCACCTAAATTGTAAGCGTTAATATTTTGTTAAAATTC
GCGTTAAATTTTTGTTAAATCAGCTCATTTTTTAACCAATAGGCCGAAATCGGCAAAATCCCTTATAAAT
CAAAAGAATAGACCGAGATAGGGT
[37 nt withheld, positions 5975-6011]
AAAGAACGTGGACTCCAACGTCAAAGG
[49 nt withheld, positions 6039-6087]
T
[91 nt withheld, positions 6089-6179]
G
[124 nt withheld, positions 6181-6304]
CCCATTCGCCATTCAGGCTGCGCAACTGTTGGGAAGGGCGATCGGTGCGGGCCTCTTCGCTATTACGCCA
GCTGGCGAAAGGGGGATGTGCTGCAAGGCGATTAAGTTGGGTAACGCCAGGGTTTTCCCAGTCACGACGT
TGTAAAACGACGGCCAGTGAGCGCGCGTAATACGACTCACTATAGGGCGAATTGGGTACGTCCCTAGGCC
TCCAAAAAAGCCTCCTCACTACTTCTGGAATAGCTCAGAGGCCGAGGCGGCCTCGGCCTCTGCATAAATA
AAAAAAATTAGTCAGCCATGGGGCGGAGAATGGGCGGAACTGGGCGGAGTTAGGGGCGGGATGGGCGGAG
TTAGGGGCGGGATAGCTAGAGCCAGACATGATAAGATACATTGATGAGTTTGGACAAACCACAACTAGAA
TGCAGTGAAAAAAATGCTTTATTTGTGAAATTTGTGATGCTATTGCTTTATTTGTAACCATTATAAGCTG
CAATAAACAAGTTCCTCTCACTCTCTGATATTCATTTCTTTGCAAGTTATAAATACTGAATAATAAGATG
ACATGAACTACTACTGCTAGAGATTTTCCACACTGACTAAAAGGGTCTGAGGGATCTCTAGTTACCAGAG
TCACACAACAGACGGGCACACACTACTTGAAGCACTCAAGGCAAGCTTTATTGAGGCTTAAGCAGTGGGT
TCCCTAGTTAGCCAGAGAGCTCCCAGGCTCAGATCTGGTCTAACCAGAGAGACCCAGTACAAGCAAAAAG
CAGATCTTGTCTTCGTTGGGAGTGAATTAGCCCTTCCAGTCCCCCCTTTTCTTTTAAAAAGTGGCTAAGA
TCTACAGCTGCCTTGTAAGTCATTGGTCTTAAAGGTACCGAGCTCGAATTCCAGGCGGGGAGGCGGCCCA
AAGGGAGATCCGACTCGTCTGAGGGCGAAGGCGAAGACGCGGAAGAGGCCGCAGAGCCGGCAGCAGGCCG
CGGGAAGGAAGGTCCGCTGGATTGAGGGCCGAAGGGACGTAGCAGAAGGACGTCCCGCGCAGAATCCAGG
TGGCAACACAGGCGAGCAGCCATGGAAAGGACGTCAGCTTCCCCGACAACACCACGGAATTGTCAGTGCC
CAACAGCCGAGCCCCTGTCCAGCAGCGGGCAAGGCAGGCGGCGATGAGTTCCGCCGTGGCAATAGGGAGG
GGGAAAGCGAAAGTCCCGGAAAGGAGCTGACAGGTGGTGGCAATGCCCCAACCAGTGGGGGTTGCGTCAG
CAAACACAGTGCACACCACGCCACGTTGCCTGACAACGGGCCACAACTCCTCATAAAGAGACAGCAACCA
GGATTTATACAAGGAGGAGAAAATGAAAGCCATACGGGAAGCAATAGCATGATACAAAGGCATTAAAGCA
GCGTATCCACATAGCGTAAAAGGAGCAACATAGTTAAGAATACCAGTCAATCTTTCACAAATTTTGTAAT
CCAGAGGTTGATTGTCGACTCTAGACTCGACTCTAGAGGATCCCCCTGTTCCACCTCTTGAAGGCTATGT
AGGCCACAAGGCCCACAACCACAGCAGCCAGGATGGAGCAATAGACAGGGATGAGGTTGTCGGTGGTGCC
TCGGGTCACCACGGGCTGGGAGCTGCCCATCACTGTGGTCACCACACCTGCCACCGTGCTGGCTATGAGG
TCTTGTTCTGGAGGTGCCTCAGGCTCCTGGGTGCTGGGGGCTGTGCTGTCCGAGCCCTCTGGGGGTGTGG
ACCGTGTAATCCAACGGCCAGGGATCTCCTCGCACTCGGCGTCGGCCCAGCGTGTGCACTCGCGGAGCTG
GCGCTCGGTGTCCTCGCACACGGTGCAGGGCAGGCACGGGTCCACGTGGTTGGCCTCGTCGGAATACGTG
CCGTCGGGGCACTCCTCGCACACGGTGTTCTGCTTGTCCTGGCAGGAGAACACGAGGCCCGAGCCCGCCT
CGCACACGCGGCACGCCTCGCAGCGCCCAGTCGTCTCATCCTGGTAGTAGCCGTAGGCGCAGCGGCACAC
GGCGTCGTCGGCCTCCACGCACGGCGCCGACATGCTCTGGAGCCCCACGCACTCGGTGCACGGCTTGCAC
GGCTCGGTCGCGCTCACCACGTCGGAGAACGTCACGCTGTCCAGGCAGGGCTCACACACGGTCTGGTTGG
CTCCACAAGGCTGGGCCACACCCTCGCCCAGGTTGCAGGCTTTGCAGCACTCACCGCTGTGTGTGTACAG
GCCTGTGGGGCATGCCTCCTTGGCACCTCCAAGGGACACCCCCAGAAGCAGCAACAGCAGCAGGCGCGGC
CCGTCCATGGCGCGGCCGGTGGCACCTGCCCCCATCGCCCGCCTCCCGCGGCAGCGCTCGACTTCCAGCT
CGGTCCGCTTTGCGGACTGATGGGGCTGCGCTGCGCTGCGCTCCAGCGCCCCCCCTGCCCGCCGGAGCTG
GCCGCGGCCCGAATTCCTGCAGCCCGGGGGATCCCCCTGGGGAGAGAGGTCGGTGATTCGGTCAACGAGG
GAGCCGACTGCCGACGTGCGCTCCGGAGGCTTGCAGAATGCGGAACACCGCGCGGGCAGGAACAGGGCCC
ACACTACCGCCCCACACCCCGCCTCCCGCACCGCCCCTTCCCGGCCGCTGCTCTCGGCGCGCCCTGCTGA
GCAGCCGCTATTGGCCACAGCCCATCGCGGTCGGCGCGCTGCCATTGCTCCCTGGCGCTGTCCGTCTGCG
AGGGTACTAGTGAGACGTGCGGCTTCCGTTTGTCACGTCCGGCACGCCGCGAACCGCAAGGAACCTTCCC
GACTTAGGGGCGGAGCAGGAAGCGTCGCCGGGGGGCCCACAAGGGTAGCGGCGAAGATCCGGGTGACGCT
GCGAACGGACGTGAAGAATGTGCGAGACCCAGGGTCGGCGCCGCTGCGTTTCCCGGAACCACGCCCAGAG
CAGCCGCGTCCCTGCGCAAACCCAGGGCTGCCTTGGAAAAGGCGCAACCCCAACCCCGTGGAATTCGATA
TCAAGCTTCTCGAGGGTAGGCGTGTACGGTGGGAGGCCTATATAAGCAGAGCTCGTTTAGTGAACCGTCA
GATCGCCTGGAGACGCCATCCACGCTGTTTTGACCTCCATAGAAGACACCGGGACCGATCCAGCCTCCGC
GGAATTCACC
