>Addgene plasmid #85853 | AB.pCCL.sin.cPPT.GFP.miR-33a-3p.sensor.PGK.dNGFR.WPRE | depositor partial sequence | sequence record 167149 | AB.pCCL.sin.cPPT.GFP.miR-33a-3p.sensor.PGK.dNGFR.WPRE sequence 965 bps
TTTTATCGATCACGAGACTAGCCTCGAGAGATCTGATCATAATCAGCCATACCACATTTGTAGAGGTTTT
ACTTGCTTTAAAAAACCTCCCACACCTCCCCCTGAACCTGAAACATAAAATGAATGCAATTGTTGTTGTT
AACTTGTTTATTGCAGCTTATAATGGTTACAAATAAGGCAATAGCATCACAAATTTCACAAATAAGGCAT
TTTTTTCACTGCATTCTAGTTTTGGTTTGTCCAAACTCATCAATGTATCTTATCATGTCTGGATCTCAAA
TCCCTCGGAAGCTGCGCCTGTCATCGAATTCCTGCAGCCCGGTGCATGACTAAGCTAGTACCGGTCAATG
TTTCCACAGTGCATCACCAATGTTTCCACAGTGCATCACCAATGTTTCCACAGTGCATCACCAATGTTTC
CACAGTGCATCACCAATGTTTCCACAGTGCATCACCAATGTTTCCACAGTGCATCACGCTACGTCGACCA
GTACTCCCCAGTTAAGGTCGGCTAGCTCAGTTAGCCTCCCCCATCTCTCGACGCGGCCGCTTTACTTGTA
CAGCTCGTCCATGCCGAGAGTGATCCCGGCGGCGGTCACGAACTCCAGCAGGACCATGTGATCGCGCTTC
TCGTTGGGGTCTTTGCTCAGGGCGGACTGGGTGCTCAGGTAGTGGTTGTCGGGCAGCAGCACGGGGCCGT
CGCCGATGGGGGTGTTCTGCTGGTAGTGGTCGGCGAGCTGCACGCTGCCGTCCTCGATGTTGTGGCGGAT
CTTGAAGTTCACCTTGATGCCGTTCTTCTGCTTGTCGGCCATGATATAGACGTTGTGGCTGTTGTAGTTG
TACTCCAGCTTGTGCCCCAGGATGTTGCCGTCCTCCTTGAAGTCGATGCCCTTCAGCTCGATGCGGTTCA
CCAGGGTGTCGCCCTCGAACTTCACCTCGGCGCGGGTCTTGTAGTTGCCGTCGTC
